>Addgene plasmid #57385 | mEos2-Hc-SRC-N-18 | depositor partial sequence | sequence record 88519 | insert sequence
GGACTCAGATCTCGAGACCGCCATGGGTAGCAACAAGAGCAAGCCCAAGGATGCCAGCCAGCGGCGCCGC
AGCCTGGAGCCCGCCGAGAACGTGCACGGCGCTGGCGGGGGCGCTTTCCCCGCCTCGCAGACCCCCAGCA
AGCCAGCCTCGGCCGACGGCCACCGCGGCCCCAGCGCGGCCTTCGCCCCCGCGGCCGCCGAGCCCAAGCT
GTTCGGAGGCTTCAACTCCTCGGACACCGTCACCTCCCCGCAGAGGGCGGGCCCGCTGGCCGGTGGAGTG
ACCACCTTTGTGGCCCTCTATGACTATGAGTCTAGGACGGAGACAGACCTGTCCTTCAAGAAAGGCGAGC
GGCTCCAGATTGTCAACAACACAGAGGGAGACTGGTGGCTGGCCCACTCGCTCAGCACAGGACAGACAGG
CTACATCCCCAGCAACTACGTGGCGCCCTCCGACTCCATCCAGGCTGAGGAGTGGTATTTTGGCAAGATC
ACCAGACGGGAGTCAGAGCGGTTACTGCTCAATGCAGAGAACCCGAGAGGGACCTTCCTCGTGCGAGAAA
GTGAGACCACGAAAGGTGCCTACTGCCTCTCAGTGTCTGACTTCGACAACGCCAAGGGCCTCAACGTGAA
GCACTACAAGATCCGCAAGCTGGACAGCGGCGGCTTCTACATCACCTCCCGCACCCAGTTCAACAGCCTG
CAGCAGCTGGTGGCCTACTACTCCAAACACGCCGATGGCCTGTGCCACCGCCTCACCACCGTGTGCCCCA
CGTCCAAGCCGCAGACTCAGGGCCTGGCCAAGGATGCCTGGGAGATCCCTCGGGAGTCGCTGCGGCTGGA
GGTCAAGCTGGGCCAGGGCTGCTTTGGCGAGGTGTGGATGGGGACCTGGAACGGTACCACCAGGGTGGCC
ATCAAAACCCTGAAGCCTGGCACGATGTCTCCAGAGGCCTTCCTGCAGGAGGCCCAGGTCATGAAGAAGC
TGAGGCATGAGAAGCTGGTGCAGTTGTATGCTGTGGTTTCAGAGGAGCCCATTTACATCGTCACGGAGTA
CATGAGCAAGGGGAGTTTGCTGGACTTTCTCAAGGGGGAGACAGGCAAGTACCTGCGGCTGCCTCAGCTG
GTGGACATGGCTGCTCAGATCGCCTCAGGCATGGCGTACGTGGAGCGGATGAACTACGTCCACCGGGACC
TTCGTGCAGCCAACATCCTGGTGGGAGAGAACCTGGTGTGCAAAGTGGCCGACTTTGGGCTGGCTCGGCT
CATTGAAGACAATGAGTACACGGCGCGGCAAGGTGCCAAATTCCCCATCAAGTGGACGGCTCCAGAAGCT
GCCCTCTATGGCCGCTTCACCATCAAGTCGGACGTGTGGTCCTTCGGGATCCTGCTGACTGAGCTCACCA
CAAAGGGACGGGTGCCCTACCCTGGGATGGTGAACCGCGAGGTGCTGGACCAGGTGGAGCGGGGCTACCG
GATGCCCTGCCCGCCGGAGTGTCCCGAGTCCCTGCACGACCTCATGTGCCAGTGCTGGCGGAAGGAGCCT
GAGGAGCGGCCCACCTTCGAGTACCTGCAGGCCTTCCTGGAGGACTACTTCACGTCCACCGAGCCCCAGT
ACCAGCCCGGGGAGAACCTCGGGCGGAGTAGGGGTCGCAGAGGCAGCAAGCGGAAGGGTGGACCGGTCGC
CACCATGAGTGCGATTAAGCCAGACATGAAGATCAAACTCCGTATGGAAGGCAACGTAAACGGGCACCAC
TTTGTGATCGACGGAGATGGTACAGGCAAGCCTTTTGAGGGAAAACAGAGTATGGATCTTGAAGTCAAAG
AGGGCGGACCTCTGCCTTTTGCCTTTGATATCCTGACCACTGCATTCCATTACGGCAACAGGGTATTCGC
CAAATATCCAGACAACATACAAGACTATTTTAAGCAGTCGTTTCCTAAGGGGTATTCGTGGGAACGAAGC
TTGACTTTCGAAGACGGGGGCATTTGCATTGCCAGAAACGACATAACAATGGAAGGGGACACTTTCTATA
ATAAAGTTCGATTTTATGGTACCAACTTTCCCGCCAATGGTCCAGTTATGCAGAAGAAGACGCTGAAATG
GGAGCCCTCCACTGAGAAAATGTATGTGCGTGATGGAGTGCTGACGGGTGATATTCATATGGCTTTGTTG
CTTGAAGGAAATGCCCATTACCGATGTGACTTCAGAACTACTTACAAAGCTAAGGAGAAGGGTGTCAAGT
TACCAGGCTACCACTTTGTGGACCACTGCATTGAGATTTTAAGCCATGACAAAGATTACAACAAGGTTAA
GCTGTATGAGCATGCTGTTGCTCATTCTGGATTGCCTGACAATGCCAGACGATAAGCGGGCCGCGACTCT
AGATCAT
