>Addgene plasmid #57385 | mEos2-Hc-SRC-N-18 | addgene partial sequence | sequence record 151699 | AllEos-R 5'-GTACCATCTCCGTCGATCAC-3'
TTGCCTTCCATACGGAGTTTGATCTTCATGTCTGGCTTAATCGCACTCATGGTGGCGACCGGTCCACCCT
TCCGCTTGCTGCCTCTGCGACCCCTACTCCGCCCGAGGTTCTCCCCGGGCTGGTACTGGGGCTCGGTGGA
CGTGAAGTAGTCCTCCAGGAAGGCCTGCAGGTACTCGAAGGTGGGCCGCTCCTCAGGCTCCTTCCGCCAG
CACTGGCACATGAGGTCGTGCAGGGACTCGGGACACTCCGGCGGGCAGGGCATCCGGTAGCCCCGCTCCA
CCTGGTCCAGCACCTCGCGGTTCACCATCCCAGGGTAGGGCACCCGTCCCTTTGTGGTGAGCTCAGTCAG
CAGGATCCCGAAGGACCACACGTCCGACTTGATGGTGAAGCGGCCATAGAGGGCAGCTTCTGGAGCCGTC
CACTTGATGGGGAATTTGGCACCTTGCCGCGCCGTGTACTCATTGTCTTCAATGAGCCGAGCCAGCCCAA
AGTCGGCCACTTTGCACACCAGGTTCTCTCCCACCAGGATGTTGGCTGCACGAAGGTCCCGGTGGACGTA
GTTCATCCGCTCCACGTACGCCATGCCTGAGGCGATCTGAGCAGCCATGTCCACCAGCTGAGGCAGCCGC
AGGTACTTGCCTGTCTCCCCCTTGAGAAAGTCCAGCAAACTCCCCTTGCTCATGTACTCCGTGACGATGT
AAATGGGCTCCTCTGAAACCACAGCATACAACTGCACCAGCTTCTCATGCCTCAGCTTCTTCATGACCTG
GGCCTCCTGCAGGAAGGCCTCTGGAGACATCGTGCCAGGCTTCAGGGTT
