[The description below was written by a language model from this plasmid's Addgene catalogue record.]
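Description:
mEos2-Hc-SRC-N-18 is a mammalian expression plasmid built on the mEos2-N1 backbone (about 4.75 kb without the insert), an N1-style fusion vector in which a gene of interest is placed upstream of the fluorescent protein coding sequence. It is maintained in E. coli as a high-copy plasmid under kanamycin selection, and it carries a neomycin resistance marker so that transfected mammalian cells can be selected with G418. The record does not include a feature table, so the origins of replication and the exact arrangement of the resistance cassette are not documented here. The listing of an SV40 polyA reverse sequencing primer suggests that the expression cassette ends in an SV40 polyadenylation signal.

The insert is human SRC, the c-Src non-receptor tyrosine kinase proto-oncogene, recorded against a RefSeq transcript and driven by the constitutive CMV promoter. mEos2 is fused to the C terminus of SRC. The "N-18" in the name probably refers to this orientation and to a linker of that length, although the record does not say so, and the cloning method is listed as unknown. mEos2 is a monomeric green-to-red photoconvertible fluorescent protein. The depositor's spectral values reflect its two states, with excitation/emission near 505/516 nm before conversion and 569/581 nm after.

The record gives no specific purpose. A construct of this kind is typically used to visualise the localisation and dynamics of Src in live or fixed mammalian cells. Photoconversion additionally allows pulse-chase tracking of selected protein pools and single-molecule localisation microscopy such as PALM.
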