Addgene plasmid #57385: mEos2-Hc-SRC-N-18
Depositing lab: Michael Davidson. Depositing organization: Florida State University, Tallahassee.
Backbone
  Vector backbone: mEos2-N1
  Backbone size w/o insert (bp): 4750
  Vector type: Mammalian Expression
  Selectable markers: Neomycin (select with G418)
Growth in bacteria
  Bacterial resistance: Kanamycin, 50 μg/mL
  Growth temperature: 37°C
  Growth strain: DH5alpha
  Copy number: High Copy
Gene/Insert
  Gene/Insert name: Hc-SRC (alt name: NM_198291.2)
  Species: H. sapiens (human)
  Entrez Gene: SRC (a.k.a. ASV, SRC1, THC6, c-SRC, p60-Src)
  Promoter: CMV
  Tag / fusion protein: mEos2 (C terminal on backbone)
  Cloning method: Unknown
  Sequencing primers: 5′ CMV-F; 3′ SV40pA-R
Terms and licenses: Academic/Nonprofit Terms; Industry Terms
Depositor comments: . Excitation = 505 / 569; Emission = 516 / 581
How to cite: mEos2-Hc-SRC-N-18 was a gift from Michael Davidson (Addgene plasmid # 57385 ; http://n2t.net/addgene:57385 ; RRID:Addgene_57385)
